Addgene plasmid #53409: MMRN1-bio-His
Purpose: Expresses full-length Multimerin-1 precursor ectodomain in mammalian cells. C-terminal rat Cd4d3+4 tag, biotinylation sequence and His tag.
Depositing lab: Gavin Wright. Depositing organization: Wellcome Sanger Institute. Publication: A human platelet receptor protein microarray identifies FcepsilonR1alpha as an activating PEAR1 ligand. Sun Y, Vandenbriele C, Kauskot A, Verhamme P, Hoylaerts MF, Wright GJ. Mol Cell Proteomics. 2015 Feb 23. pii: mcp.M114.046946. 10.1074/mcp.M114.046946 PubMed 25713122.
Backbone
  Vector backbone: pTT3
  Backbone manufacturer: Yves Durocher, NRC
  Backbone size w/o insert (bp): 6618
  Total vector size (bp): 10322
  Modifications to backbone: Rat CD4 d3+4, enzymatic biotinylation sequence, linker and His tag (CD4d3+4-BioLHis).
  Vector type: Mammalian Expression
Growth in bacteria
  Bacterial resistance: Ampicillin, 100 μg/mL
  Growth temperature: 37°C
  Growth strain: Top10
  Copy number: High Copy
Gene/Insert
  Gene/Insert name: MMRN1 (alt name: Multimerin-1 precursor)
  Species: H. sapiens (human)
  Insert size (bp): 3704
  Entrez Gene: MMRN1 (a.k.a. ECM, EMILIN4, GPIa*, MMRN)
  Promoter: CMV
  Tag / fusion protein: rat CD4 d3+4 (C terminal on backbone); enzymatic biotinylation sequence (C terminal on backbone); His tag (C terminal on backbone)
  Cloning method: Restriction Enzyme; 5′ cloning site NotI (not destroyed); 3′ cloning site AscI (not destroyed)
  Sequencing primers: 5′ CMV-fwd
Resource information
  A portion of this plasmid was derived from a plasmid made by: Insert was chemically synthesised.
Terms and licenses: Academic/Nonprofit Terms; Industry Terms: Not Available to Industry
Depositor comments: Article ref 127
How to cite: MMRN1-bio-His was a gift from Gavin Wright (Addgene plasmid # 53409 ; http://n2t.net/addgene:53409 ; RRID:Addgene_53409)
