[The description below was written by a language model from this plasmid's Addgene catalogue record and pLannotate feature annotations shown in this document.]
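Description:
MMRN1-bio-His is a mammalian expression plasmid built on the pTT3 backbone for producing the human Multimerin-1 (MMRN1) precursor as a soluble, secreted, tagged recombinant protein. The total size is about 10.3 kb. It is propagated in E. coli as a high-copy plasmid through a ColE1/pUC-type origin, with ampicillin selection from the β-lactamase gene. The backbone also carries a fragment of the Epstein-Barr virus oriP, which in cells expressing EBNA1 supports episomal retention and improves yields in transient transfection. No mammalian selection marker is annotated, which fits a transient expression design.

Expression is driven by the human CMV immediate-early enhancer and promoter. These are followed by adenovirus-derived leader and splice elements and a chimeric intron fragment that enhance transcript processing, and the transcript ends at a rabbit β-globin polyadenylation signal. The chemically synthesised MMRN1 coding region of roughly 3.7 kb sits between retained NotI and AscI sites. It is fused in frame at its C-terminus to backbone-encoded tags: rat CD4 domains 3 and 4, a peptide substrate for enzymatic biotinylation, a linker and a His tag. The feature table annotates the MMRN1 and rat Cd4 segments, the latter spanning the sequence origin, but does not separately mark the biotinylation or His sequences. It also flags a short IgH signal sequence fragment just upstream of the insert.

The CD4 domains serve as a generic antibody-detectable tag. The biotinylation site allows oriented capture on streptavidin-coated surfaces, and the His tag permits metal-affinity purification. According to the associated publication, constructs of this type were used to build a human platelet receptor protein microarray for screening extracellular receptor–ligand interactions.
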