Features (pLannotate 1.2.2; 19 found; start..end, strand, type, name):
    713..768     +  polyA_signal   β-globin poly(A) signal: rabbit β-globin polyadenylation signal (Gil and Proudfoot, 1987)
   1282..2963    -  rep_origin     oriP (fragment): Epstein-Barr virus oriP replication origin (Yates et al., 2000)
   3090..3194    +  promoter       AmpR promoter: bla
   3195..4055    +  CDS            AmpR: β-lactamase; bla; confers resistance to ampicillin, carbenicillin, and related antibiotics
   4226..4814    +  rep_origin     ori: high-copy-number ColE1/pMB1/pBR322/pUC origin of replication
   4997..5089    +  CDS            lacI (fragment): lac repressor; lacI; The lac repressor binds to the lac operator to inhibit transcription in E. coli. This inhibition can be relieved by adding lactose or isopropyl-β-D-thiogalactopyranoside (IPTG).
   5102..5123    +  protein_bind   CAP binding site: CAP binding activates transcription in the presence of cAMP. E. coli catabolite activator protein
   5138..5168    +  promoter       lac promoter: promoter for the E. coli lac operon
   5176..5192    +  protein_bind   lac operator: The lac repressor binds to the lac operator to inhibit transcription in E. coli. This inhibition can be relieved by adding lactose or isopropyl-β-D-thiogalactopyranoside (IPTG). lac repressor encoded by lacI
   5262..5278    +  promoter       tet promoter (fragment): E. coli promoter for tetracycline efflux protein gene
   5288..5313    -  CDS            bla(M) (fragment): β-lactamase lacking the signal sequence; bla(M); allows cytosolic expression of β-lactamase
   5487..5866    +  enhancer       CMV enhancer: human cytomegalovirus immediate early enhancer
   5868..6067    +  promoter       CMV promoter: human cytomegalovirus (CMV) immediate early promoter
   6135..6173    +  misc_feature   Ad SA (fragment): adenovirus major late transcript splice acceptor (Friedrich and Soriano, 1991)
   6206..6415    -  CDS            PTP (fragment): TERM_ADE02 - Experimental evidence at protein level: Swiss-Prot protein existence level 1. Protein covalently bound to the viral DNA that acts as a primer for viral genomic replication by DNA strand displacement. Assembles on the viral origin of replication in an initiation complex with viral polymerase, DBP, host NFIA and host POU2F1/OCT1. During initiation, the polymerase covalently couples the first dCTP with Ser- 580 of pTP. The terminal protein stimulates the template activity over 20 fold compared to protein-free templates. Neo-synthesized viral genomes are linked to two preterminal prot
   6446..6535    +  intron         chimeric intron (fragment): chimera between introns from adenovirus and immunoglobulin heavy chain genes
   6554..6600    +  CDS            IgH signal sequence (fragment): signal sequence from the mouse immunoglobulin heavy chain variable region
   6631..10314   +  CDS            MMRN1: MMRN1_HUMAN - Also known as ECM, EMILIN4, GPIA*, MMRN. Experimental evidence at protein level: Swiss-Prot protein existence level 1. Carrier protein for platelet (but not plasma) factor V/Va. Plays a role in the storage and stabilization of factor V in platelets. Upon release following platelet activation, may limit platelet and plasma factor Va-dependent thrombin generation. Ligand for integrin alpha-IIb/beta-3 and integrin alpha-V/beta-3 on activated platelets, and may function as an extracellular matrix or adhesive protein. From Homo sapiens (Human).
  10315..553     +  CDS            Cd4 (fragment) (across the origin): CD4_RAT - Experimental evidence at protein level: Swiss-Prot protein existence level 1. Integral membrane glycoprotein that plays an essential role in the immune response and serves multiple functions in responses against both external and internal offenses. In T-cells, functions primarily as a coreceptor for MHC class II molecule:peptide complex. The antigens presented by class II peptides are derived from extracellular proteins while class I peptides are derived from cytosolic proteins. Interacts simultaneously with the T-cell receptor (TCR) and the MHC class II presented by antigen presenti
>Addgene plasmid #53409 | MMRN1-bio-His | depositor full sequence | sequence record 83191 | MMRN1-bio-His sequence 10322 bps
GTCGACCTCCATCACGGCCTATAAGAGTGAGGGGGAGTCAGCGGAGTTCTCCTTCCCACTCAACCTTGGA
GAGGAAAGCCTGCAGGGAGAGTTGAGATGGAAGGCAGAGAAGGCTCCTTCTTCCCAGTCCTGGATCACCT
TCTCCCTAAAGAACCAAAAGGTGTCTGTGCAGAAGTCTACTAGCAACCCCAAGTTCCAGCTGTCCGAAAC
GCTCCCACTCACCCTTCAGATACCCCAGGTCTCCCTTCAGTTTGCTGGTTCTGGCAACCTGACCCTGACT
CTGGACAGAGGGATACTGTATCAGGAAGTGAACCTGGTGGTGATGAAAGTGACTCAGCCCGACAGCAACA
CTTTGACCTGTGAGGTGATGGGACCCACCTCACCCAAGATGAGACTGATCTTGAAGCAGGAGAATCAGGA
GGCCAGGGTCTCCAGGCAGGAGAAAGTGATTCAAGTGCAGGCCCCTGAAGCAGGGGTGTGGCAATGTCTA
CTGAGTGAAGGTGAAGAGGTCAAGATGGACTCCAAGATCCAGGTTTTATCCAAAGGGTTGAATTCCGGCA
GCCTGCACCACATCCTGGACGCCCAGAAGATGCTGTGGAACCACAGGGACAGGAACCTGCCTCCTCTGGC
CCCTCTGGGCCCCCACCACCATCACCACCATTGAGTCTAGACACGTGATTAATTAAGGATCCCCCGACCT
CGACCTCTGGCTAATAAAGGAAATTTATTTTCATTGCAATAGTGTGTTGGAATTTTTTGTGTCTCTCACT
CGGAAGGACATATGGGAGGGCAAATCATTTGGTCGAGATCCCTCGGAGATCTCTAGCTAGAGGATCGATC
CCCGCCCCGGACGAACTAAACCTGACTACGACATCTCTGCCCCTTCTTCGCGGGGCAGTGCATGTAATCC
CTTCAGTTGGTTGGTACAACTTGCCAACTGGGCCCTGTTCCACATGTGACACGGGGGGGGACCAAACACA
AAGGGGTTCTCTGACTGTAGTTGACATCCTTATAAATGGATGTGCACATTTGCCAACACTGAGTGGCTTT
CATCCTGGAGCAGACTTTGCAGTCTGTGGACTGCAACACAACATTGCCTTTATGTGTAACTCTTGGCTGA
AGCTCTTACACCAATGCTGGGGGACATGTACCTCCCAGGGGCCCAGGAAGACTACGGGAGGCTACACCAA
CGTCAATCAGAGGGGCCTGTGTAGCTACCGATAAGCGGACCCTCAAGAGGGCATTAGCAATAGTGTTTAT
AAGGCCCCCTTGTTAACCCTAAACGGGTAGCATATGCTTCCCGGGTAGTAGTATATACTATCCAGACTAA
CCCTAATTCAATAGCATATGTTACCCAACGGGAAGCATATGCTATCGAATTAGGGTTAGTAAAAGGGTCC
TAAGGAACAGCGATATCTCCCACCCCATGAGCTGTCACGGTTTTATTTACATGGGGTCAGGATTCCACGA
GGGTAGTGAACCATTTTAGTCACAAGGGCAGTGGCTGAAGATCAAGGAGCGGGCAGTGAACTCTCCTGAA
TCTTCGCCTGCTTCTTCATTCTCCTTCGTTTAGCTAATAGAATAACTGCTGAGTTGTGAACAGTAAGGTG
TATGTGAGGTGCTCGAAAACAAGGTTTCAGGTGACGCCCCCAGAATAAAATTTGGACGGGGGGTTCAGTG
GTGGCATTGTGCTATGACACCAATATAACCCTCACAAACCCCTTGGGCAATAAATACTAGTGTAGGAATG
AAACATTCTGAATATCTTTAACAATAGAAATCCATGGGGTGGGGACAAGCCGTAAAGACTGGATGTCCAT
CTCACACGAATTTATGGCTATGGGCAACACATAATCCTAGTGCAATATGATACTGGGGTTATTAAGATGT
GTCCCAGGCAGGGACCAAGACAGGTGAACCATGTTGTTACACTCTATTTGTAACAAGGGGAAAGAGAGTG
GACGCCGACAGCAGCGGACTCCACTGGTTGTCTCTAACACCCCCGAAAATTAAACGGGGCTCCACGCCAA
TGGGGCCCATAAACAAAGACAAGTGGCCACTCTTTTTTTTGAAATTGTGGAGTGGGGGCACGCGTCAGCC
CCCACACGCCGCCCTGCGGTTTTGGACTGTAAAATAAGGGTGTAATAACTTGGCTGATTGTAACCCCGCT
AACCACTGCGGTCAAACCACTTGCCCACAAAACCACTAATGGCACCCCGGGGAATACCTGCATAAGTAGG
TGGGCGGGCCAAGATAGGGGCGCGATTGCTGCGATCTGGAGGACAAATTACACACACTTGCGCCTGAGCG
CCAAGCACAGGGTTGTTGGTCCTCATATTCACGAGGTCGCTGAGAGCACGGTGGGCTAATGTTGCCATGG
GTAGCATATACTACCCAAATATCTGGATAGCATATGCTATCCTAATCTATATCTGGGTAGCATAGGCTAT
CCTAATCTATATCTGGGTAGCATATGCTATCCTAATCTATATCTGGGTAGTATATGCTATCCTAATTTAT
ATCTGGGTAGCATAGGCTATCCTAATCTATATCTGGGTAGCATATGCTATCCTAATCTATATCTGGGTAG
TATATGCTATCCTAATCTGTATCCGGGTAGCATATGCTATCCTAATAGAGATTAGGGTAGTATATGCTAT
CCTAATTTATATCTGGGTAGCATATACTACCCAAATATCTGGATAGCATATGCTATCCTAATCTATATCT
GGGTAGCATATGCTATCCTAATCTATATCTGGGTAGCATAGGCTATCCTAATCTATATCTGGGTAGCATA
TGCTATCCTAATCTATATCTGGGTAGTATATGCTATCCTAATTTATATCTGGGTAGCATAGGCTATCCTA
ATCTATATCTGGGTAGCATATGCTATCCTAATCTATATCTGGGTAGTATATGCTATCCTAATCTGTATCC
GGGTAGCATATGCTATCCTCATGATAAGCTGTCAAACATGAGAATTTTCTTGAAGACGAAAGGGCCTCGT
GATACGCCTATTTTTATAGGTTAATGTCATGATAATAATGGTTTCTTAGACGTCAGGTGGCACTTTTCGG
GGAAATGTGCGCGGAACCCCTATTTGTTTATTTTTCTAAATACATTCAAATATGTATCCGCTCATGAGAC
AATAACCCTGATAAATGCTTCAATAATATTGAAAAAGGAAGAGTATGAGTATTCAACATTTCCGTGTCGC
CCTTATTCCCTTTTTTGCGGCATTTTGCCTTCCTGTTTTTGCTCACCCAGAAACGCTGGTGAAAGTAAAA
GATGCTGAAGATCAGTTGGGTGCACGAGTGGGTTACATCGAACTGGATCTCAACAGCGGTAAGATCCTTG
AGAGTTTTCGCCCCGAAGAACGTTTTCCAATGATGAGCACTTTTAAAGTTCTGCTATGTGGCGCGGTATT
ATCCCGTGTTGACGCCGGGCAAGAGCAACTCGGTCGCCGCATACACTATTCTCAGAATGACTTGGTTGAG
TACTCACCAGTCACAGAAAAGCATCTTACGGATGGCATGACAGTAAGAGAATTATGCAGTGCTGCCATAA
CCATGAGTGATAACACTGCGGCCAACTTACTTCTGACAACGATCGGAGGACCGAAGGAGCTAACCGCTTT
TTTGCACAACATGGGGGATCATGTAACTCGCCTTGATCGTTGGGAACCGGAGCTGAATGAAGCCATACCA
AACGACGAGCGTGACACCACGATGCCTGCAGCAATGGCAACAACGTTGCGCAAACTATTAACTGGCGAAC
TACTTACTCTAGCTTCCCGGCAACAATTAATAGACTGGATGGAGGCGGATAAAGTTGCAGGACCACTTCT
GCGCTCGGCCCTTCCGGCTGGCTGGTTTATTGCTGATAAATCTGGAGCCGGTGAGCGTGGGTCTCGCGGT
ATCATTGCAGCACTGGGGCCAGATGGTAAGCCCTCCCGTATCGTAGTTATCTACACGACGGGGAGTCAGG
CAACTATGGATGAACGAAATAGACAGATCGCTGAGATAGGTGCCTCACTGATTAAGCATTGGTAACTGTC
AGACCAAGTTTACTCATATATACTTTAGATTGATTTAAAACTTCATTTTTAATTTAAAAGGATCTAGGTG
AAGATCCTTTTTGATAATCTCATGACCAAAATCCCTTAACGTGAGTTTTCGTTCCACTGAGCGTCAGACC
CCGTAGAAAAGATCAAAGGATCTTCTTGAGATCCTTTTTTTCTGCGCGTAATCTGCTGCTTGCAAACAAA
AAAACCACCGCTACCAGCGGTGGTTTGTTTGCCGGATCAAGAGCTACCAACTCTTTTTCCGAAGGTAACT
GGCTTCAGCAGAGCGCAGATACCAAATACTGTTCTTCTAGTGTAGCCGTAGTTAGGCCACCACTTCAAGA
ACTCTGTAGCACCGCCTACATACCTCGCTCTGCTAATCCTGTTACCAGTGGCTGCTGCCAGTGGCGATAA
GTCGTGTCTTACCGGGTTGGACTCAAGACGATAGTTACCGGATAAGGCGCAGCGGTCGGGCTGAACGGGG
GGTTCGTGCACACAGCCCAGCTTGGAGCGAACGACCTACACCGAACTGAGATACCTACAGCGTGAGCTAT
GAGAAAGCGCCACGCTTCCCGAAGGGAGAAAGGCGGACAGGTATCCGGTAAGCGGCAGGGTCGGAACAGG
AGAGCGCACGAGGGAGCTTCCAGGGGGAAACGCCTGGTATCTTTATAGTCCTGTCGGGTTTCGCCACCTC
TGACTTGAGCGTCGATTTTTGTGATGCTCGTCAGGGGGGCGGAGCCTATGGAAAAACGCCAGCAACGCGG
CCTTTTTACGGTTCCTGGCCTTTTGCTGGCCTTTTGCTCACATGTTCTTTCCTGCGTTATCCCCTGATTC
TGTGGATAACCGTATTACCGCCTTTGAGTGAGCTGATACCGCTCGCCGCAGCCGAACGACCGAGCGCAGC
GAGTCAGTGAGCGAGGAAGCGGAAGAGCGCCCAATACGCAAACCGCCTCTCCCCGCGCGTTGGCCGATTC
ATTAATGCAGCTGGCACGACAGGTTTCCCGACTGGAAAGCGGGCAGTGAGCGCAACGCAATTAATGTGAG
TTAGCTCACTCATTAGGCACCCCAGGCTTTACACTTTATGCTTCCGGCTCGTATGTTGTGTGGAATTGTG
AGCGGATAACAATTTCACACAGGAAACAGCTATGACCATGATTACGCCAAGCTCTAGCTAGAGGTCGACC
AATTCTCATGTTTGACAGCTTATCATCGCAGATCCGGGCAACGTTGTTGCCATTGCTGCAGGCGCAGAAC
TGGTAGGTATGGAAGATCTATACATTGAATCAATATTGGCAATTAGCCATATTAGTCATTGGTTATATAG
CATAAATCAATATTGGCTATTGGCCATTGCATACGTTGTATCTATATCATAATATGTACATTTATATTGG
CTCATGTCCAATATGACCGCCATGTTGACATTGATTATTGACTAGTTATTAATAGTAATCAATTACGGGG
TCATTAGTTCATAGCCCATATATGGAGTTCCGCGTTACATAACTTACGGTAAATGGCCCGCCTGGCTGAC
CGCCCAACGACCCCCGCCCATTGACGTCAATAATGACGTATGTTCCCATAGTAACGCCAATAGGGACTTT
CCATTGACGTCAATGGGTGGAGTATTTACGGTAAACTGCCCACTTGGCAGTACATCAAGTGTATCATATG
CCAAGTCCGCCCCCTATTGACGTCAATGACGGTAAATGGCCCGCCTGGCATTATGCCCAGTACATGACCT
TACGGGACTTTCCTACTTGGCAGTACATCTACGTATTAGTCATCGCTATTACCATGGTGATGCGGTTTTG
GCAGTACACCAATGGGCGTGGATAGCGGTTTGACTCACGGGGATTTCCAAGTCTCCACCCCATTGACGTC
AATGGGAGTTTGTTTTGGCACCAAAATCAACGGGACTTTCCAAAATGTCGTAATAACCCCGCCCCGTTGA
CGCAAATGGGCGGTAGGCGTGTACGGTGGGAGGTCTATATAAGCAGAGCTCGTTTAGTGAACCGTCAGAT
CCTCACTCTCTTCCGCATCGCTGTCTGCGAGGGCCAGCTGTTGGGCTCGCGGTTGAGGACAAACTCTTCG
CGGTCTTTCCAGTACTCTTGGATCGGAAACCCGTCGGCCTCCGAACGGTACTCCGCCACCGAGGGACCTG
AGCGAGTCCGCATCGACCGGATCGGAAAACCTCTCGAGAAAGGCGTCTAACCAGTCACAGTCGCAAGGTA
GGCTGAGCACCGTGGCGGGCGGCAGCGGGTGGCGGTCGGGGTTGTTTCTGGCGGAGGTGCTGCTGATGAT
GTAATTAAAGTAGGCGGTCTTGAGACGGCGGATGGTCGAGGTGAGGTGTGGCAGGCTTGAGATCCAGCTG
TTGGGGTGAGTACTCCCTCTCAAAAGCGGGCATTACTTCTGCGCTAAGATTGTCAGTTTCCAAAAACGAG
GAGGATTTGATATTCACCTGGCCCGATCTGGCCATACACTTGAGTGACAATGACATCCACTTTGCCTTTC
TCTCCACAGGTGTCCACTCCCAGGTCCAAGTTTAAACTGCGGCCGCCACCATGGTCGGAGCCAGACTGTT
CGTGCTGCTGTCCAGCCTGTGGAGCGGCGGCATCGGCCTGAACAACAGCAAGCACAGCTGGACCATCCCC
GAGGACGGCAACAGCCAGAAAACCATGCCCAGCGCCAGCGTGCCCCCCAACAAGATCCAGAGCCTGCAGA
TCCTGCCCACCACCAGAGTGATGAGCGCCGAGATCGCCACCACCCCTGAGGCCAGAACCAGCGAGGACAG
CCTGCTGAAGTCCACCCTGCCCCCTAGCGAAACAAGCGCCCCTGCCGAGGGCGTGAGAAACCAGACCCTG
ACCAGCACAGAGAAGGCCGAGGGGGTGGTCAAGCTGCAGAACCTGACCCTGCCTACCAACGCCAGCATCA
AGTTCAACCCTGGCGCCGAGAGCGTGGTGCTGTCCAACAGCACCCTGAAGTTTCTGCAGAGCTTCGCCCG
GAAGTCCAACGAGCAGGCCACCTCCCTGAATACAGTGGGCGGCACAGGCGGAATTGGCGGCGTGGGAGGA
ACAGGCGGAGTGGGCAACAGAGCCCCCAGAGAGACATACCTGAGCAGAGGCGACAGCTCATCTAGCCAGC
GGACCGACTACCAGAAGTCCAACTTCGAGACAACCCGGGGCAAGAATTGGTGCGCCTACGTGCACACCAG
ACTGAGCCCCACCGTGATCCTGGACAACCAGGTCACCTACGTGCCTGGCGGCAAAGGACCATGTGGCTGG
ACAGGCGGATCATGTCCTCAGCGGAGCCAGAAAATCAGCAACCCCGTGTACCGGATGCAGCACAAGATCG
TGACCAGCCTGGACTGGCGGTGCTGTCCTGGCTACAGCGGCCCCAAGTGCCAGCTGAGAGCCCAGGAACA
GCAGAGCCTGATCCACACCAACCAGGCCGAGAGCCACACTGCTGTCGGAAGAGGCGTGGCAGAACAGCAG
CAGCAGCAGGGCTGTGGCGACCCCGAAGTGATGCAGAAAATGACCGACCAGGTCAACTACCAGGCCATGA
AGCTGACCCTGCTGCAGAAGAAGATCGACAACATCAGCCTGACCGTGAACGACGTGCGGAACACCTACAG
CAGCCTGGAAGGCAAGGTGTCCGAGGACAAGAGCCGGGAGTTCCAGTCCCTGCTGAAGGGCCTGAAGTCC
AAGTCCATCAACGTGCTGATCCGGGACATCGTGCGGGAGCAGTTCAAGATCTTCCAGAACGACATGCAGG
AAACCGTCGCCCAGCTGTTCAAGACCGTGTCCTCCCTGAGCGAGGACCTGGAAAGCACCCGGCAGATCAT
CCAGAAAGTGAACGAGTCCGTGGTGTCTATCGCCGCACAGCAGAAATTTGTCCTCGTCCAGGAAAACCGG
CCCACCCTGACCGACATCGTGGAGCTGCGGAACCACATCGTGAACGTGCGGCAGGAAATGACCCTGACTT
GCGAGAAGCCCATCAAAGAACTGGAAGTGAAGCAGACCCACCTGGAAGGCGCCCTGGAACAGGAACACAG
CCGGTCCATCCTGTACTACGAGAGCCTGAACAAGACCCTGAGCAAGCTGAAAGAGGTGCACGAGCAGCTG
CTGTCTACCGAACAGGTGTCCGACCAGAAGAATGCCCCTGCCGCCGAGTCCGTGAGCAACAACGTGACCG
AGTACATGAGCACCCTGCACGAGAACATCAAGAAACAGTCCCTGATGATGCTGCAGATGTTCGAGGATCT
GCACATCCAGGAAAGCAAGATCAACAACCTGACCGTGTCCCTGGAAATGGAAAAAGAGTCCCTGCGGGGC
GAGTGCGAGGACATGCTGTCCAAGTGCCGGAACGACTTCAAGTTCCAGCTGAAGGACACCGAAGAGAATC
TGCACGTGCTGAATCAGACCCTGGCCGAGGTGCTGTTCCCCATGGACAACAAGATGGACAAGATGAGCGA
GCAGCTGAACGACCTGACCTACGACATGGAAATCCTGCAGCCCCTGCTGGAACAGGGCGCCAGCCTGCGG
CAGACCATGACATACGAGCAGCCCAAAGAGGCCATCGTCATCCGGAAGAAGATTGAGAATCTGACCAGCG
CCGTGAACAGCCTGAACTTCATCATCAAAGAGCTGACCAAGCGGCACAATCTGCTGCGGAACGAGGTGCA
GGGCAGGGACGACGCCCTGGAAAGACGGATCAACGAGTACGCCCTCGAGATGGAAGATGGCCTGAATAAG
ACCATGACCATCATCAACAACGCCATCGACTTCATCCAGGACAACTACGCCCTGAAAGAGACACTGAGCA
CCATCAAGGACAACAGCGAGATCCACCACAAGTGCACCAGCGATATGGAAACCATCCTGACCTTCATCCC
CCAGTTCCACCGGCTGAACGACAGCATCCAGACCCTGGTCAACGACAACCAGCGGTACAACTTCGTGCTC
CAGGTGGCCAAGACACTGGCCGGCATCCCCCGGGACGAGAAGCTGAACCAGAGCAACTTCCAGAAAATGT
ACCAGATGTTCAACGAGACAACCAGCCAGGTCCGGAAGTACCAGCAGAACATGTCTCACCTGGAAGAGAA
GCTGCTGCTGACCACCAAGATCAGCAAGAACTTCGAAACCCGGCTGCAGGACATCGAGAGCAAAGTGACC
CAGACACTGATCCCTTACTACATCAGCGTGAAGAAAGGCAGCGTGGTCACCAACGAGAGGGACCAGGCCC
TGCAGCTCCAGGTGCTGAACAGCCGGTTCAAGGCCCTGGAAGCCAAGAGCATCCACCTGAGCATCAACTT
TTTCTCCCTGAACAAAACTCTCCACGAGGTGCTCACCATGTGCCACAACGCCTCCACCTCCGTGAGCGAG
CTGAACGCCACCATCCCCAAGTGGATCAAGCACAGCCTGCCCGACATCCAGCTGCTCCAGAAGGGGCTGA
CCGAGTTTGTGGAGCCCATCATCCAGATCAAGACCCAGGCCGCCCTGTCCAACCTGACCTGTTGCATCGA
CAGATCTCTGCCTGGCAGCCTGGCCAATGTGGTCAAGAGCCAGAAACAGGTCAAGTCCCTGCCCAAGAAG
ATCAACGCCCTGAAGAAACCCACAGTGAACCTGACCACCGTGCTGATCGGCCGGACCCAGCGGAACACCG
ACAATATCATCTACCCCGAGGAATACAGCTCCTGCAGCCGGCACCCTTGTCAGAACGGCGGCACCTGTAT
CAACGGCCGGACCAGCTTCACCTGTGCCTGCAGACACCCCTTCACCGGCGACAACTGTACCATCAAACTG
GTGGAAGAGAACGCCCTGGCCCCCGACTTTAGCAAGGGCAGCTACAGATACGCCCCCATGGTGGCCTTTT
TCGCCAGCCACACCTACGGCATGACCATCCCAGGACCAATCCTGTTCAACAATCTGGACGTGAACTACGG
CGCCAGCTACACCCCCCGGACCGGCAAGTTCAGAATCCCCTACCTGGGCGTGTACGTGTTCAAGTACACC
ATCGAGAGCTTCAGCGCCCACATCAGCGGCTTTCTGGTGGTGGACGGCATCGACAAGCTGGCCTTCGAGA
GCGAGAATATCAACTCCGAGATCCACTGCGACAGAGTGCTGACAGGCGACGCCCTGCTCGAGCTGAATTA
CGGCCAGGAAGTGTGGCTGAGACTGGCCAAGGGCACCATCCCTGCCAAGTTCCCCCCCGTGACCACCTTC
AGCGGCTATCTGCTGTACCGGACTGGCGCGCC
