>Addgene plasmid #53409 | MMRN1-bio-His | addgene partial sequence | sequence record 93933 | pMT2-F 5'-TTGCCTTTCTCTCCACAGGT-3'
GCCGCCACCATGGTCGGAGCCAGACTGTTCGTGCTGCTGTCCAGCCTGTGGAGCGGCGGCATCGGCCTGA
ACAACAGCAAGCACAGCTGGACCATCCCCGAGGACGGCAACAGCCAGAAAACCATGCCCAGCGCCAGCGT
GCCCCCCAACAAGATCCAGAGCCTGCAGATCCTGCCCACCACCAGAGTGATGAGCGCCGAGATCGCCACC
ACCCCTGAGGCCAGAACCAGCGAGGACAGCCTGCTGAAGTCCACCCTGCCCCCTAGCGAAACAAGCGCCC
CTGCCGAGGGCGTGAGAAACCAGACCCTGACCAGCACAGAGAAGGCCGAGGGGGTGGTCAAGCTGCAGAA
CCTGACCCTGCCTACCAACGCCAGCATCAAGTTCAACCCTGGCGCCGAGAGCGTGGTGCTGTCCAACAGC
ACCCTGAAGTTTCTGCAGAGCTTCGCCCGGAAGTCCAACGAGCAGGCCACCTCCCTGAATACAGTGGGCG
GCACAGGCGGAATTGGCGGCGTGGGAGGAACAGGCGGAGTGGGCAACAGAGCCCCCAGAGAGACATACCT
GAGCAGAGGCGACAGCTCATCTAGCCAGCGGACCGACTACCAGAAGTCCAACTTCGAGACAACCCGGGGC
AAGAATTGGTGCGCCTACGTGCACACCAGACTGAGCCCCACCGTGATCCTGGACAACCAGGTCACCTACG
TGCCTGGCGGCAAAGGACCATGTGGCTGGACAGGCGGATCATGTCCTCAGCGGAGCCAGAAAATCAGCAA
CCCCGTGTACCGGATGCAGCACAAGATCGTGACCAGCCTGGACTGGCGGTGCTGTC
