>Addgene plasmid #53409 | MMRN1-bio-His | addgene partial sequence | sequence record 94082 | rb_glob_PA_term-R 5'-CCCATATGTCCTTCCGAGTG-3'
ATAAATTTCCTTTATTAGCCAGAGGTCGAGGTCGGGGGATCCTTAATTAATCACGTGTCTAGACTCAATG
GTGGTGATGGTGGTGGGGGCCCAGAGGGGCCAGAGGAGGCAGGTTCCTGTCCCTGTGGTTCCACAGCATC
TTCTGGGCGTCCAGGATGTGGTGCAGGCTGCCGGAATTCAACCCTTTGGATAAAACCTGGATCTTGGAGT
CCATCTTGACCTCTTCACCTTCACTCAGTAGACATTGCCACACCCCTGCTTCAGGGGCCTGCACTTGAAT
CACTTTCTCCTGCCTGGAGACCCTGGCCTCCTGATTCTCCTGCTTCAAGATCAGTCTCATCTTGGGTGAG
GTGGGTCCCATCACCTCACAGGTCAAAGTGTTGCTGTCGGGCTGAGTCACTTTCATCACCACCAGGTTCA
CTTCCTGATACAGTATCCCTCTGTCCAGAGTCAGGGTCAGGTTGCCAGAACCAGCAAACTGAAGGGAGAC
CTGGGGTATCTGAAGGGTGAGTGGGAGCGTTTCGGACAGCTGGAACTTGGGGTTGCTAGTAGACTTCTGC
ACAGACACCTTTTGGTTCTTTAGGGAGAAGGTGATCCAGGACTGGGAAGAAGGAGCCTTCTCTGCCTTCC
ATCTCAACTCTCCCTGCAGGCTTTCCTCTCCAAGGTTGAGTGGGAAGGAGAACTCCGCTGACTCCCCCTC
ACTCTTATAGGCCGTGATGGAGGTCGACGGCGCGCCAGTCCGGTACAGCAGATAGCCGCTGAAGGTGGTC
ACGGGGGGGAACTTGGCAGGGATGGTGCCCTTGGCCAGTCTCAGCCACACTTCCTGGCCGTAATTCAGCT
CGAGCAGGGCGTCGCCTGTCAGCACTCTGTCGCA
